>Addgene plasmid #231647 | pZH23 Dual G-less containing ySSA1 polyA | addgene full sequence | sequence record 462117 | Addgene NGS Result
TCGCGCGTTTCGGTGATGACGGTGAAAACCTCTGACACATGCAGCTCCCGGAGACGGTCACAGCTTGTCT
GTAAGCGGATGCCGGGAGCAGACAAGCCCGTCAGGGCGCGTCAGCGGGTGTTGGCGGGTGTCGGGGCTGG
CTTAACTATGCGGCATCAGAGCAGATTGTACTGAGAGTGCACCATATGCGGTGTGAAATACCGCACAGAT
GCGTAAGGAGAAAATACCGCATCAGGCGCCATTCGCCATTCAGGCTGCGCAACTGTTGGGAAGGGCGATC
GGTGCGGGCCTCTTCGCTATTACGCCAGCTGGCGAAAGGGGGATGTGCTGCAAGGCGATTAAGTTGGGTA
ACGCCAGGGTTTTCCCAGTCACGACGTTGTAAAACGACGGCCAGTGAATTCCTCGGCGGCTTCTAATCCG
ATCGGAGGGCTGTCACCCGCTCGGAGCACTGTACTCCGCTCAGAGGACTGTCCTCCGCTCGGAGCAGTGC
GCCCCGACTCTAGAGCATCCCCGGTGTTCCTGAAGGGGGGCTATAAAAGGGGGTGGGGGCGCGTTCGTCC
TCACTCTCTTCCCCTCCATACCCTTCCTCCATCTATACCACCCTACTCTCCTTTCCTCATTATTCCTCCT
ATTATCTTCTCCTCTTCTCTCCTTCTTCTATATTTCCCAAATCTATCATCATTCACTCTCATCCCCTCTT
CCTTCACTCCCATTCTATTCTACTCCTTTCCCTTTCCATATCCCCTCCACCCCCCTTCCTCCCCTCTTTC
AATCTTATCCCGGATCCAGCCAATTGGTGCGGCAATTGATAATAACGAAAATGTCTTTTAATGATCTGGG
TATAATGAGGAATTTTCCGAACGTTTTTACTTTATATATATATATACATGTAACATATATTCTATACGCT
ATAGAGAAAGGAAATTTTTCAATTAAAAAAAAAATAGAGAAAGAGTTTCACTTCTTGATTATCGCTAACA
CTAATGGTTGAAGTACTGCTACTTTAATTTTATAGATAGGCAAAAAAAAATTATTCGGGGCGAGCTGGGA
ATTGAACCCAGGGCCTCTCGCATGCTTTGTCTTGCGGCCGCTCCGATCGATGGCCTCGAGTAATCTACTC
ATCTACTCTACTTCATCTATATTTCACACATCTATAATCATTCACTCTCATCCTCTCTACCTTCACTCAC
ATTCTATTCTACTCCTCTCCCTCTCCATATCCACTCCACCACTCTTCCTCTCCTCTATCAATCTTATCAC
AAGCTTGGCGTAATCATGGTCATAGCTGTTTCCTGTGTGAAATTGTTATCCGCTCACAATTCCACACAAC
ATACGAGCCGGAAGCATAAAGTGTAAAGCCTGGGGTGCCTAATGAGTGAGCTAACTCACATTAATTGCGT
TGCGCTCACTGCCCGCTTTCCAGTCGGGAAACCTGTCGTGCCAGCTGCATTAATGAATCGGCCAACGCGC
GGGGAGAGGCGGTTTGCGTATTGGGCGCTCTTCCGCTTCCTCGCTCACTGACTCGCTGCGCTCGGTCGTT
CGGCTGCGGCGAGCGGTATCAGCTCACTCAAAGGCGGTAATACGGTTATCCACAGAATCAGGGGATAACG
CAGGAAAGAACATGTGAGCAAAAGGCCAGCAAAAGGCCAGGAACCGTAAAAAGGCCGCGTTGCTGGCGTT
TTTCCATAGGCTCCGCCCCCCTGACGAGCATCACAAAAATCGACGCTCAAGTCAGAGGTGGCGAAACCCG
ACAGGACTATAAAGATACCAGGCGTTTCCCCCTGGAAGCTCCCTCGTGCGCTCTCCTGTTCCGACCCTGC
CGCTTACCGGATACCTGTCCGCCTTTCTCCCTTCGGGAAGCGTGGCGCTTTCTCATAGCTCACGCTGTAG
GTATCTCAGTTCGGTGTAGGTCGTTCGCTCCAAGCTGGGCTGTGTGCACGAACCCCCCGTTCAGCCCGAC
CGCTGCGCCTTATCCGGTAACTATCGTCTTGAGTCCAACCCGGTAAGACACGACTTATCGCCACTGGCAG
CAGCCACTGGTAACAGGATTAGCAGAGCGAGGTATGTAGGCGGTGCTACAGAGTTCTTGAAGTGGTGGCC
TAACTACGGCTACACTAGAAGAACAGTATTTGGTATCTGCGCTCTGCTGAAGCCAGTTACCTTCGGAAAA
AGAGTTGGTAGCTCTTGATCCGGCAAACAAACCACCGCTGGTAGCGGTGGTTTTTTTGTTTGCAAGCAGC
AGATTACGCGCAGAAAAAAAGGATCTCAAGAAGATCCTTTGATCTTTTCTACGGGGTCTGACGCTCAGTG
GAACGAAAACTCACGTTAAGGGATTTTGGTCATGAGATTATCAAAAAGGATCTTCACCTAGATCCTTTTA
AATTAAAAATGAAGTTTTAAATCAATCTAAAGTATATATGAGTAAACTTGGTCTGACAGTTACCAATGCT
TAATCAGTGAGGCACCTATCTCAGCGATCTGTCTATTTCGTTCATCCATAGTTGCCTGACTCCCCGTCGT
GTAGATAACTACGATACGGGAGGGCTTACCATCTGGCCCCAGTGCTGCAATGATACCGCGAGACCCACGC
TCACCGGCTCCAGATTTATCAGCAATAAACCAGCCAGCCGGAAGGGCCGAGCGCAGAAGTGGTCCTGCAA
CTTTATCCGCCTCCATCCAGTCTATTAATTGTTGCCGGGAAGCTAGAGTAAGTAGTTCGCCAGTTAATAG
TTTGCGCAACGTTGTTGCCATTGCTACAGGCATCGTGGTGTCACGCTCGTCGTTTGGTATGGCTTCATTC
AGCTCCGGTTCCCAACGATCAAGGCGAGTTACATGATCCCCCATGTTGTGCAAAAAAGCGGTTAGCTCCT
TCGGTCCTCCGATCGTTGTCAGAAGTAAGTTGGCCGCAGTGTTATCACTCATGGTTATGGCAGCACTGCA
TAATTCTCTTACTGTCATGCCATCCGTAAGATGCTTTTCTGTGACTGGTGAGTACTCAACCAAGTCATTC
TGAGAATAGTGTATGCGGCGACCGAGTTGCTCTTGCCCGGCGTCAATACGGGATAATACCGCGCCACATA
GCAGAACTTTAAAAGTGCTCATCATTGGAAAACGTTCTTCGGGGCGAAAACTCTCAAGGATCTTACCGCT
GTTGAGATCCAGTTCGATGTAACCCACTCGTGCACCCAACTGATCTTCAGCATCTTTTACTTTCACCAGC
GTTTCTGGGTGAGCAAAAACAGGAAGGCAAAATGCCGCAAAAAAGGGAATAAGGGCGACACGGAAATGTT
GAATACTCATACTCTTCCTTTTTCAATATTATTGAAGCATTTATCAGGGTTATTGTCTCATGAGCGGATA
CATATTTGAATGTATTTAGAAAAATAAACAAATAGGGGTTCCGCGCACATTTCCCCGAAAAGTGCCACCT
GACGTCTAAGAAACCATTATTATCATGACATTAACCTATAAAAATAGGCGTATCACGAGGCCCTTTCGTC
Features (pLannotate 1.2.2; 13 found; start..end, strand, type, name):
    137..236     +  misc_feature   bom (fragment): basis of mobility region from pBR322
    242..399     -  CDS            lacZα (fragment): LacZα fragment of β-galactosidase; lacZ fragment
    402..420     -  protein_bind   UAS (fragment): upstream activating sequence mediating Gal4-dependent induction Gal4
    422..444     -  protein_bind   UAS (fragment): upstream activating sequence mediating Gal4-dependent induction Gal4
   1015..1086    -  CDS            YO72B_YEAST (fragment): Experimental evidence at protein level: Swiss-Prot protein existence level 1. From Saccharomyces cerevisiae (strain ATCC 204508 / S288c) (Baker's yeast).
   1303..1319    -  protein_bind   lac operator: The lac repressor binds to the lac operator to inhibit transcription in E. coli. This inhibition can be relieved by adding lactose or isopropyl-β-D-thiogalactopyranoside (IPTG). lac repressor encoded by lacI
   1327..1357    -  promoter       lac promoter: promoter for the E. coli lac operon
   1372..1393    -  protein_bind   CAP binding site: CAP binding activates transcription in the presence of cAMP. E. coli catabolite activator protein
   1406..1498    -  CDS            lacI (fragment): lac repressor; lacI; The lac repressor binds to the lac operator to inhibit transcription in E. coli. This inhibition can be relieved by adding lactose or isopropyl-β-D-thiogalactopyranoside (IPTG).
   1681..2269    -  rep_origin     ori: high-copy-number ColE1/pMB1/pBR322/pUC origin of replication
   2440..3300    -  CDS            AmpR: β-lactamase; bla; confers resistance to ampicillin, carbenicillin, and related antibiotics
   3301..3405    -  promoter       AmpR promoter: bla
   3500..35      +  CDS            rop (fragment) (across the origin): Rop protein, which maintains plasmids at low copy number; rop
