[The description below was written by a language model from this plasmid's Addgene catalogue record and pLannotate feature annotations shown in this document.]
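Description:
pZH23 Dual G-less containing ySSA1 polyA is a small (about 3.5 kb) bacterial plasmid built on the pZH1 backbone and catalogued as a synthetic biology vector. It is propagated in E. coli through a high-copy ColE1/pUC-type origin and selected with ampicillin via the β-lactamase gene and its native promoter. The rest of the annotated backbone consists of cloning-vector remnants: a lac promoter with operator and CAP binding site, fragments of lacZα and lacI, and partial bom and rop sequences. None of these appears to be part of the experimental design.

The payload is the polyadenylation/termination region of the Saccharomyces cerevisiae SSA1 gene, placed between the two G-less cassettes. G-less cassettes are stretches whose transcript contains no guanosine. In general use, their RNA survives RNase T1 digestion, so transcription across each cassette can be measured separately. With a candidate terminator between an upstream and a downstream cassette, the ratio of the two signals indicates how much RNA polymerase II reads through or stops at the inserted sequence. The automated annotation does not label the cassettes or the SSA1 segment, which presumably lie in the unannotated stretch between the lacZα fragment and the lac promoter. It does detect two partial Gal4-binding UAS elements at one edge of that region, which suggests activator-dependent transcription, although the record does not name the promoter driving the cassette. A short match to a yeast protein fragment also falls within this region, and its relevance is unclear. The associated work concerns DNA-directed termination of RNA polymerase II transcription, so the plasmid most likely serves as a template for termination assays.
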