Addgene plasmid #231647: pZH23 Dual G-less containing ySSA1 polyA
Purpose: yeast S.cerevisiae SSA1 polyA termination region inserted between the dual G-less cassette
Depositing lab: Jesper Svejstrup. Depositing organization: University of Copenhagen. Publication: DNA-directed termination of RNA polymerase II transcription. Han Z, Moore GA, Mitter R, Lopez Martinez D, Wan L, Dirac Svejstrup AB, Rueda DS, Svejstrup JQ. Mol Cell. 2023 Sep 21;83(18):3253-3267.e7. doi: 10.1016/j.molcel.2023.08.007. Epub 2023 Sep 7. PubMed 37683646.
Backbone
  Vector backbone: pZH1
  Vector type: Synthetic Biology
Growth in bacteria
  Bacterial resistance: Ampicillin, 100 μg/mL
  Growth temperature: 37°C
  Growth strain: DH5alpha
  Copy number: Unknown
Gene/Insert
  Gene/Insert name: SSA1 polyA termination region
  Species: S. cerevisiae (budding yeast)
Terms and licenses: Academic/Nonprofit Terms; Industry Terms: Not Available to Industry
How to cite: pZH23 Dual G-less containing ySSA1 polyA was a gift from Jesper Svejstrup (Addgene plasmid # 231647 ; http://n2t.net/addgene:231647 ; RRID:Addgene_231647)
